>Addgene plasmid #146622 | pAc5.1B-HA-SBP-DmMe31B_J | addgene full sequence | sequence record 356582 | Addgene NGS Result
CATGAATGGCATCAACTCTGAATCAAATCTTTGCAGATGCACCTACTTCTCATTTCCACTGTCACATCAT
TTTTCCAGATCTCGCTGCCTGTTATGTGGCCCACAAACCAAGACACGTTTTATGGCCATTAAAGCTGGCT
GATCGTCGCCAAACACCAAATACATAATGAATATGTACACATTCGAGAAAGAAGCGATCAAAGAAGCGTC
TTCGGGCGGAGTAGGAGAATGCGGAGGAGAAGGAGAACGAGCTGATCTAGTATCTCTCCACAATCCAATG
CCAACTGACCAACTGGCCATATTCGGAGCAATTTGAAGCCAATTTCCATCGCCTGGCGATCGCTCCATTC
TTGGCTATATGTTTTTCACCGTTACCCGGGGCCATTTTCAAAGACTCGTCGGCAAGATAAGATTGTGTCA
CTCGCTGTCTCTCTTCATTTGTCGAAGAATGCTGAGGAATTTCGCGATGACGTCGGCGAGTATTTTGAAG
AATGAGAATAATTTGTATTTATACGAAAATCAGTTAGTGGAATTTTCTACAAAAACATGTTATCTATAGA
TAATTTTGTTGCAAAATATGTTGACTATGACAAAGATTGTATGTATATACCTTTAATGTATTCTCATTTT
CTTATGTATTTATAATGGCAATGATGATACTGATGATATTTTAAGATGATGCCAGACCAAAAGGCTTGAA
TTTCTGCGTCTTTTGCCGAACGCAGTGCATGTGCAATTGTTGTTTTTTGGAATATTCAATTTTCGGACTG
TCCGCTTTGATTTCAGTTTCTTGGCTTATTCAAAAAGCAAAGTAAAGCCAAAAAAGCGAGATGGCAATAC
CAAATGCGGCAAAACGGTAGTGGAAGGAAAGGGGTGCGGGGCAGCGGAAGGAAGGGTGGGGCGGGGCGTG
GCGGGGTCTGTGGCTGGGCGCGACGTCACCGACGTTGGAGCCACTCCTTTGACCATGTGTGCGTGTGTGT
ATTATTCGTGTCTCGCCACTCGCCGGTTGTTTTTTTCTTTTTATGCTGCGCTCTCTCTAGCGCCATCTCG
CTTACGCATGCTCAACGCACCGCATGTTGCCGTTTCCTTTTATGCGTCATTTTGGCTCGAAATAGGCAAT
TATTTAAACAAAGATTAGTCAACGAAAACGCTAAAATAAATAAGTCTACAATATGGTTACTTATTGCCAT
GTGTGTGCAGCCAACGATAGCAACAAAAGCAACAACACAGGTGGCTTTCCCTCTTTCACTTTTTGTTTGC
AAGCCGCGTGCGAGCAAGACGGCACGACCGGCAAACGCAATTACGCTGACAAAGAGCAGACGAAGTTTTG
GCGAAAAACATCAAGGCGCCTGATACGAATGCATTTGCAATAACAATTGCGATATTTAATATTGTTTATG
AAGCTGTTTGACTTCAAAACACACAAAAAAAAAAATAAAACAAATTATTTGAAAGAGAATTAGGAATCGG
ACGCTTATCGTTAGGGTAACAACAAGAAATGCTTACTGAGTCACAGCCTCTGGAAAACTGCCGCAAGCCA
GAGAGAGAGAGAAAAAGAGGGAGAGCAGCTTAGACCGCATGTGCTTGTGTGTGAGGCGTCTCTCTCTTCG
TCTCTGTTGCGCAAACGCATAGACTGCACTGAAAAAATCGATTACCTATTTTTTATGAATGAATATTTGC
ACTATTACTATTCAAAACTATTAAGATAGCAATCACATTCAATAGCCAAATACTATACCACCTGAGCGAT
GCAACGAAATGATCAATTTGAGCAAAAATGCTGCATATTTAGGACGGCATCATTATAGAAATGCTTCTTG
CTGTGTACTTTTCTCTCGTCTGGCAGCTGTTTCGCCGTTATTGTTAAAACCGGCTTAAGTTAGGTGTGTT
TTCTACGACTAGTGAATGCCCTACTAGAAGATGTGTGTTGCACAAAATGTCCCTGGAATAACCAATTTGA
AGTGCAGATAGCAGTAAACGTAAGCTAATATGAATATTATTTAACTGTAATGTTTTAATATCGCTGGACA
TTACTAATAAACCCACTATAAACACATGTACATATGTATGTTTTGGCATACAATGAGTAGTTGGGGAAAA
AATGTGTAAAAGCACCGTGACCATCACAGCATAAAGATAACCAGCTGAAGTATCGAATATGAGTAACCCC
CAAATTGAATCACATGCCGCAACTGATAGGACCCATGGAAGTACACTCTTCATGGCGATATACAAGACAC
ACACAAGCACGAACACCCAGTTGCGGAGGAAATTCTCCGTAAATGAAAACCCAATCGGCGAACAATTCAT
ACCCATATATGGTAAAAGTTTTGAACGCGACTTGAGAGCGGAGAGCATTGCGGCTGATAAGGTTTTAGCG
CTAAGCGGGCTTTATAAAACGGGCTGCGGGACCAGTTTTCATATCACTACCGTTTGAGTTCTTGTGCTGT
GTGGATACTCCTCCCGACACAAAGCCGCTCCATCAGCCAGCAGTCGTCTAATCCAGAGACCCCGGATCGG
GGTACCTGGCGGCCACCATGTACCCATACGATGTTCCAGATTACGCTCCCGGAAGCGGTAGCGGTACCAT
GGACGAGAAGACCACCGGCTGGCGGGGCGGCCACGTGGTGGAGGGCCTGGCCGGCGAGCTGGAGCAGCTG
CGGGCCAGGCTGGAGCACCACCCTCAGGGCCAGCGGGAGCCCTCCGGCGGCTGCAAGCCCCCAGAATTCT
GCAGATATATGATGACTGAAAAGTTAAATTCTGGGCACACTAATTTAACAAGCAAGGGGATTATAAATGA
TCTTCAAATTGCTGGAAACACAAGTGACGATATGGGCTGGAAATCAAAGCTGAAGCTGCCGCCAAAGGAC
AACCGATTCAAAACAACTGATGTGACCGATACGCGAGGCAATGAATTCGAGGAGTTTTGCCTTAAAAGAG
AACTGCTTATGGGTATATTCGAGAAGGGATGGGAGCGCCCTTCGCCAATTCAGGAAGCAGCTATTCCTAT
AGCATTAAGTGGAAAAGATGTGCTGGCTCGGGCCAAGAACGGCACAGGCAAGACAGGAGCCTACTGCATC
CCAGTTTTAGAACAAATCGACCCAACCAAGGACTACATTCAGGCACTTGTGATGGTCCCCACCCGAGAGT
TGGCGCTACAAACCTCACAGATATGTATTGAGCTGGCGAAACATCTTGATATCCGGGTAATGGTCACAAC
GGGAGGTACCATTCTAAAGGATGACATTCTTCGTATTTATCAAAAAGTACAATTAATTATTGCCACTCCC
GGACGAATATTAGATCTGATGGATAAGAAAGTTGCCGATATGTCGCATTGCAGAATATTAGTTTTGGATG
AGGCCGATAAGCTATTGTCGCTTGATTTTCAAGGCATGCTGGATCATGTTATACTAAAGTTACCAAAGGA
TCCACAGATCTTGCTATTTTCCGCAACATTTCCACTAACAGTCAAGAATTTCATGGAGAAGCATTTACGC
GAGCCTTACGAGATCAACCTGATGGAGGAGCTAACACTGAAGGGTGTCACTCAGTACTATGCATTCGTAC
AGGAGCGCCAGAAAGTACACTGCTTGAATACGCTCTTTTCGAAGCTGCAGATCAATCAGTCTATCATATT
CTGCAATTCCACGCAACGTGTCGAGCTATTGGCCAAAAAGATCACAGAGCTTGGATATTGCTGTTACTAT
ATACACGCTAAGATGGCCCAGGCACACAGAAATCGAGTATTCCACGATTTCCGCCAAGGACTCTGTCGCA
ATCTGGTGTGCTCCGACCTGTTCACCCGTGGTATCGACGTGCAGGCCGTGAATGTAGTGATCAATTTCGA
TTTCCCACGAATGGCAGAGACATACTTGCATCGAATTGGTCGCTCAGGACGTTTCGGTCATTTGGGTATT
GCTATTAATCTGATAACCTACGAGGATCGGTTTGATCTGCATCGGATTGAAAAAGAACTTGGAACCGAAA
TAAAGCCTATTCCGAAGGTCATAGACCCCGCCCTTTATGTCGCAAACGTTGGCGCATCCGTTGGCGATAC
TTGCAACAACAGTGATCTGAATAATTCTGCGAACGAGGAGGGCAACGTTAGCAAATAAGCGGCCGCTCGA
GTCTAGAGGGCCCGCGGTTCGAAGGTAAGCCTATCCCTAACCCTCTCCTCGGTCTCGATTCTACGCGTAC
CGGTCATCATCACCATCACCATTGAGTTTAAACCCGCTGATCAGCCTCGACTGTGCCTTCTAAGGCCTGA
GCTCGCTGATCAGCCTCGATCGAGGATCCAGACATGATAAGATACATTGATGAGTTTGGACAAACCACAA
CTAGAATGCAGTGAAAAAAATGCTTTATTTGTGAAATTTGTGATGCTATTGCTTTATTTGTAACCATTAT
AAGCTGCAATAAACAAGTTAACAACAACAATTGCATTCATTTTATGTTTCAGGTTCAGGGGGAGGTGTGG
GAGGTTTTTTAAAGCAAGTAAAACCTCTACAAATGTGGTATGGCTGATTATGATCAGTCGACCGATGCCC
TTGAGAGCCTTCAACCCAGTCAGCTCCTTCCGGTGGGCGCGGGGCATGACTATCGTCGCCGCACTTATGA
CTGTCTTCTTTATCATGCAACTCGTAGGACAGGTGCCGGCAGCGCTCTGGGTCATTTTCGGCGAGGACCG
CTTTCGCTGGAGCGCGACGATGATCGGCCTGTCGCTTGCGGTATTCGGAATCTTGCACGCCCTCGCTCAA
GCCTTCGTCACTGGTCCCGCCACCAAACGTTTCGGCGAGAAGCAGGCCATTATCGCCGGCATGGCGGCCG
ACGCGCTGGGCTACGTCTTGCTGGCGTTCGCGACGCGAGGCTGGATGGCCTTCCCCATTATGATTCTTCT
CGCTTCCGGCGGCATCGGGATGCCCGCGTTGCAGGCCATGCTGTCCAGGCAGGTAGATGACGACCATCAG
GGACAGCTTCAAGGCCAGCAAAAGGCCAGGAACCGTAAAAAGGCCGCGTTGCTGGCGTTTTTCCATAGGC
TCCGCCCCCCTGACGAGCATCACAAAAATCGACGCTCAAGTCAGAGGTGGCGAAACCCGACAGGACTATA
AAGATACCAGGCGTTTCCCCCTGGAAGCTCCCTCGTGCGCTCTCCTGTTCCGACCCTGCCGCTTACCGGA
TACCTGTCCGCCTTTCTCCCTTCGGGAAGCGTGGCGCTTTCTCATAGCTCACGCTGTAGGTATCTCAGTT
CGGTGTAGGTCGTTCGCTCCAAGCTGGGCTGTGTGCACGAACCCCCCGTTCAGCCCGACCGCTGCGCCTT
ATCCGGTAACTATCGTCTTGAGTCCAACCCGGTAAGACACGACTTATCGCCACTGGCAGCAGCCACTGGT
AACAGGATTAGCAGAGCGAGGTATGTAGGCGGTGCTACAGAGTTCTTGAAGTGGTGGCCTAACTACGGCT
ACACTAGAAGGACAGTATTTGGTATCTGCGCTCTGCTGAAGCCAGTTACCTTCGGAAAAAGAGTTGGTAG
CTCTTGATCCGGCAAACAAACCACCGCTGGTAGCGGTGGTTTTTTTGTTTGCAAGCAGCAGATTACGCGC
AGAAAAAAAGGATCTCAAGAAGATCCTTTGATCTTTTCTACGGGGTCTGACGCTCAGTGGAACGAAAACT
CACGTTAAGGGATTTTGGTCATGAGATTATCAAAAAGGATCTTCACCTAGATCCTTTTAAATTAAAAATG
AAGTTTTAAATCAATCTAAAGTATATATGAGTAAACTTGGTCTGACAGTTACCAATGCTTAATCAGTGAG
GCACCTATCTCAGCGATCTGTCTATTTCGTTCATCCATAGTTGCCTGACTCCCCGTCGTGTAGATAACTA
CGATACGGGAGGGCTTACCATCTGGCCCCAGTGCTGCAATGATACCGCGAGACCCACGCTCACCGGCTCC
AGATTTATCAGCAATAAACCAGCCAGCCGGAAGGGCCGAGCGCAGAAGTGGTCCTGCAACTTTATCCGCC
TCCATCCAGTCTATTAATTGTTGCCGGGAAGCTAGAGTAAGTAGTTCGCCAGTTAATAGTTTGCGCAACG
TTGTTGCCATTGCTGCAGGCATCGTGGTGTCACGCTCGTCGTTTGGTATGGCTTCATTCAGCTCCGGTTC
CCAACGATCAAGGCGAGTTACATGATCCCCCATGTTGTGCAAAAAAGCGGTTAGCTCCTTCGGTCCTCCG
ATCGTTGTCAGAAGTAAGTTGGCCGCAGTGTTATCACTCATGGTTATGGCAGCACTGCATAATTCTCTTA
CTGTCATGCCATCCGTAAGATGCTTTTCTGTGACTGGTGAGTACTCAACCAAGTCATTCTGAGAATAGTG
TATGCGGCGACCGAGTTGCTCTTGCCCGGCGTCAACACGGGATAATACCGCGCCACATAGCAGAACTTTA
AAAGTGCTCATCATTGGAAAACGTTCTTCGGGGCGAAAACTCTCAAGGATCTTACCGCTGTTGAGATCCA
GTTCGATGTAACCCACTCGTGCACCCAACTGATCTTCAGCATCTTTTACTTTCACCAGCGTTTCTGGGTG
AGCAAAAACAGGAAGGCAAAATGCCGCAAAAAAGGGAATAAGGGCGACACGGAAATGTTGAATACTCATA
CTCTTCCTTTTTCAATATTATTGAAGCATTTATCAGGGTTATTGTCTCATGAGCGGATACATATTTGAAT
GTATTTAGAAAAATAAACAAATAGGGGTTCCGCGCACATTTCCCCGAAAAGTGCCACCTGACGTCTAAGA
AACCATTATTATCATGACATTAACCTATAAAAATAGGCGTATCACGAGGCCCTTTCGTCTTCAAGAATTA
ATTCTATATTCTAAAAACACAAATGATACTTCTAAAAAAAAAT
Features (pLannotate 1.2.2; 11 found; start..end, strand, type, name):
      1..2510    +  promoter       Ac5 promoter: Drosophila melanogaster actin 5C promoter
   2541..2567    +  CDS            3xHA (fragment): three tandem HA epitope tags
   2589..2702    +  CDS            SBP: streptavidin-binding peptide selected from a peptide library; binds streptavidin with nanomolar affinity (Keefe et al., 2001)
   2739..4115    +  CDS            me31B: DDX6_DROME - Experimental evidence at protein level: Swiss-Prot protein existence level 1. ATP-dependent RNA helicase which is a core component of a variety of ribonucleoprotein complexes (RNPs) that play critical roles in translational repression and mRNA decapping during embryogenesis, oogenesis, neurogenesis and neurotransmission (PubMed:11546740, PubMed:16256742, PubMed:17178403, PubMed:18590813, PubMed:21267420, PubMed:21447556, PubMed:28875934, PubMed:28388438, PubMed:17982591, PubMed:31114929). Recruits core components and translational repressors to some RNP complexes, and mediates RNP
   4154..4195    +  CDS            V5 tag: epitope tag from simian virus 5
   4295..4429    -  polyA_signal   SV40 poly(A) signal: SV40 polyadenylation signal
   4452..4536    -  CDS            large T antigen (fragment): large T antigen from SV40 (simian virus 40)
   4537..4984    +  CDS            TcR (fragment): tetracycline efflux protein; tet; confers resistance to tetracycline
   5030..5618    -  rep_origin     ori: high-copy-number ColE1/pMB1/pBR322/pUC origin of replication
   5789..6649    -  CDS            AmpR: β-lactamase; bla; confers resistance to ampicillin, carbenicillin, and related antibiotics
   6650..6754    -  promoter       AmpR promoter: bla
