[The description below was written by a language model from this plasmid's Addgene catalogue record and pLannotate feature annotations shown in this document.]
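Description:
pAc5.1B-HA-SBP-DmMe31B_J is an insect expression plasmid for producing tagged Drosophila melanogaster Me31B in fly cells. The catalogue lists the backbone as unknown, although the name and the annotated parts point to a pAc5.1-type vector. In the 6.9 kb sequenced record, the Drosophila actin 5C (Ac5) promoter, a strong constitutive promoter, occupies the first 2.5 kb and drives a single open reading frame. A 27-nt HA sequence, annotated as a fragment of a 3xHA tag and consistent in length with a single HA epitope, comes first. It is followed by a streptavidin-binding peptide (SBP) and then the me31B coding sequence, which the depositor took from an NCBI reference transcript. A V5 epitope sequence from the vector lies downstream of the insert, but the record does not say whether it is in frame or cut off by the insert's stop codon. An SV40 polyadenylation signal follows, flanked by a short remnant of SV40 large T antigen sequence.

In bacteria the plasmid is maintained through a ColE1/pUC-type origin and selected with ampicillin via the β-lactamase gene and its own promoter. A partial tetracycline-resistance sequence is also annotated but is only a fragment and would not be expected to be functional. The catalogue describes the plasmid as low copy even though the origin is annotated as a high-copy type. No selectable marker for insect cells is annotated.

Me31B is the fly DDX6 orthologue, an ATP-dependent RNA helicase found in ribonucleoprotein complexes involved in translational repression and mRNA decapping. The HA tag allows immunodetection, while SBP permits affinity capture on streptavidin, so the construct suits pulldown and interaction studies. The record states the purpose only as insect expression of DmMe31B.
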