Addgene plasmid #146622: pAc5.1B-HA-SBP-DmMe31B_J
Purpose: Insect Expression of DmMe31B
Depositing lab: Elisa Izaurralde. Depositing organization: Max Planck Institute for Developmental Biology.
Backbone
  Vector backbone: Unknown
  Vector type: Insect Expression
Growth in bacteria
  Bacterial resistance: Ampicillin, 100 μg/mL
  Growth temperature: 37°C
  Growth strain: DH5alpha
  Copy number: Low Copy
Gene/Insert
  Gene/Insert name: DmMe31B
  Species: D. melanogaster (fly)
  Entrez Gene: me31B (a.k.a. Dmel_CG4916, CG4916, DDX6, Dhh1p/Me31b, DmRH3, Dmel\CG4916, ME31B, Mat31B, Me31B, Me31b, l(2)k06607, me31b)
  Cloning method: Unknown
Terms and licenses: Academic/Nonprofit Terms; Industry Terms: Not Available to Industry
Depositor comments: ORF extracted from NCBI: NM_078809.3 Plasmids from this collection were made available to the research community and donated after the lab closed. Please note that the sequence provided by the depositing laboratory may be theoretical/predicted or based on Sanger sequencing results. There may be discrepancies between sequencing results obtained by Addgene and the depositor sequence. If an Addgene verified sequence is not available, please contact before placing your order to request that our lab fully sequence the plasmid.
How to cite: pAc5.1B-HA-SBP-DmMe31B_J was a gift from Elisa Izaurralde (Addgene plasmid # 146622 ; http://n2t.net/addgene:146622 ; RRID:Addgene_146622)
